>Addgene plasmid #39543 | pGFH14A6-12 | addgene partial sequence | sequence record 51997 | EGFP-C 5'-CATGGTCCTGCTGGAGTTCGTG-3'
AGTCCGGACTCAGATCTCGAGCTCAAGCTTCGAATTCACGTCGAGCCAGCGTCGCCGCGATGGTGTTGTT
GGAGAGCGAGCAGTTCCTGACGGAGCTGACCAGACTTTTCCAGAAGTGCCGGACGTCGGGCAGCGTCTAT
ATCACCTTGAAGAAGTATGACGGTCGAACCAAACCCATTCCAAAGAAAGGTACTGTGGAGGGCTTTGAGC
CCGCAGACAACAAGTGTCTGTTAAGAGCTACCGATGGGAAGAAGAAGATCAGCACTGTGGTGAGCTCCAA
GGAAGTGAATAAGTTTCAGATGGCTTATTCAAACCTCCTTAGAGCTAACATGGATGGGTTGAAGAAGAGA
GACAAAAAGGCAGCAGCACCTGCCGCAGCAGCAACAGCAGCAACAACAGCAGCAACAACAGCAGCAACAG
CAGCACAGTAAAGGGCATACATTTCCTGCTTTCACCAATTAACCACTGAATTGCTATTTTTTCCTTTTGG
GGGATCCACCGGATCTAGATAACTGATCATAATCAGCCATACCACATTTGTAGAGGTTTTACTTGCTTTA
AAAAACCTCCCACACCTCCCCCTGAACCTGAAACATAAAATGAATGCAATTGTTGTTGTTAACTTGTTTA
TTGCAGCTTATAATGGTTACAAATAAAGCAATAGCATCACAAATTTCACAAATAAAGCATTTTTTTCACT
GCATTCTAGTTGTGGTTTGTCCAAACTCATCAATGTATCTTAACGCGTAAATTGTAAGCGTTAATATTTT
GTTAAAATTCGCGTTAAATTTTTGTTAAATCAGCTCATTTTT
