[The description below was written by a language model from this plasmid's Addgene catalogue record.]
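Description:
pGFH14A6-12 is a mammalian expression plasmid of about 5.1 kb built on a pEGFP-C1P backbone, a derivative of the EGFP-C1 family of vectors designed for making fusions to the C-terminus of enhanced green fluorescent protein. It is propagated in E. coli under kanamycin selection, and the record lists neomycin resistance as the mammalian marker, so transfected cells can be selected with G418. In vectors of this type a single resistance gene normally serves both purposes. No feature table is provided, so the origin of replication, polyadenylation signals and other backbone elements are not documented here, and the copy number is recorded as unknown.

The insert is human SRP14, which encodes the 14 kDa subunit of the signal recognition particle (also known as an Alu RNA-binding protein). It was cloned between EcoRI and XmaI sites, both of which were retained. The coding sequence carries a deletion of amino acids 101–113, removing a short segment near the C-terminal end of the protein. Expression is driven by the CMV promoter, and EGFP is fused to the N-terminus of the insert, so the truncated SRP14 is produced as a fluorescent fusion that can be followed in live or fixed cells and distinguished from the endogenous protein.

The associated study concerns how SRP slows translation to keep nascent polypeptides translocation-competent when ER-targeting sites are limiting. This suggests that the construct is used to express a mutant SRP14 in mammalian cells to probe the subunit's contribution to that function, although the record does not state the specific functional consequence of the deletion.
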