Addgene plasmid #39543: pGFH14A6-12
Depositing lab: Katharina Strub. Depositing organization: University of Geneva. Publication: SRP keeps polypeptides translocation-competent by slowing translation to match limiting ER-targeting sites. Lakkaraju AK, Mary C, Scherrer A, Johnson AE, Strub K. Cell. 2008 May 2;133(3):440-51. 10.1016/j.cell.2008.02.049 PubMed 18455985.
Backbone
  Vector backbone: pEGFP-C1P
  Total vector size (bp): 5123
  Vector type: Mammalian Expression
  Selectable markers: Neomycin (select with G418)
Growth in bacteria
  Bacterial resistance: Kanamycin, 50 μg/mL
  Growth temperature: 37°C
  Growth strain: DH5alpha
  Copy number: Unknown
Gene/Insert
  Gene/Insert name: SRP14
  Species: H. sapiens (human)
  Mutation: deleted amino acids 101-113
  GenBank ID: X73459.1
  Entrez Gene: SRP14 (a.k.a. ALURBP)
  Promoter: CMV
  Tag / fusion protein: EGFP (N terminal on insert)
  Cloning method: Restriction Enzyme; 5′ cloning site Eco RI (not destroyed); 3′ cloning site Xma I (not destroyed)
  Sequencing primers: 5′ GCGATCACATGGTCCTGCTG; 3′ GTTCAGGGGGAGGTGTGGGAG
Terms and licenses: Academic/Nonprofit Terms; Industry Terms: Not Available to Industry
How to cite: pGFH14A6-12 was a gift from Katharina Strub (Addgene plasmid # 39543 ; http://n2t.net/addgene:39543 ; RRID:Addgene_39543)
